>Addgene plasmid #188450 | pTZ tRNA_gRNA empty scaffold | addgene full sequence | sequence record 372747 | Addgene NGS Result
G
[124 nt withheld, positions 2-125]
C
[91 nt withheld, positions 127-217]
A
[49 nt withheld, positions 219-267]
CCTTTGACGTTGGAGTCCACGTTCTTT
[37 nt withheld, positions 295-331]
ACCCTATCTCGGTCTATTCTTTTGATTTATAAGGGATTTTGCCGATTTCGGCCTATTGGTTAAAAAATGA
GCTGATTTAACAAAAATTTAACGCGAATTTTAACAAAATATTAACGCTTACAATTTCCATTCGCCATTCA
GGCTGCGCAACTGTTGGGAAGGGCGATCGGTGCGGGCCTCTTCGCTATTACGCCAGCTGGCGAAAGGGGG
ATGTGCTGCAAGGCGATTAAGTTGGGTAACGCCAGGGTTTTCCCAGTCACGACGTTGTAAAACGACGGCC
AGTGAATTCGGTTCCATGGTGTAATGGTTAGCACTCTGGACTCTGAATCCAGCGATCCGAGTTCAAATCT
CGGTGGAACCTAAACACCGGGTCTTCGAGAAGACCTGTTTTAGAGCTAGAAATAGCAAGTTAAAATAAGG
CTAGTCCGTTATCAACTTGAAAAAGTGGCACCGAGTCGGTGCTTTTTTGTTTTAGAGCTAGAAATAGCAA
GTTAAAATAAGGCTAGTCCGTTTTTAGCGCGTGCGCCAATTCTGCAGACAAATGGCAAGCTTTCCCTATA
GTGAGTCGTATTAGAGCTTGGCGTAATCATGGTCATAGCTGTTTCCTGTGTGAAATTGTTATCCGCTCAC
AATTCCACACAACATACGAGCCGGAAGCATAAAGTGTAAAGCCTGGGGTGCCTAATGAGTGAGCTAACTC
ACATTAATTGCGTTGCGCTCACTGCCCGCTTTCCAGTCGGGAAACCTGTCGTGCCAGCTGCATTAATGAA
TCGGCCAACGCGCGGGGAGAGGCGGTTTGCGTATTGGGCGCTCTTCCGCTTCCTCGCTCACTGACTCGCT
GCGCTCGGTCGTTCGGCTGCGGCGAGCGGTATCAGCTCACTCAAAGGCGGTAATACGGTTATCCACAGAA
TCAGGGGATAACGCAGGAAAGAACATGTGAGCAAAAGGCCAGCAAAAGGCCAGGAACCGTAAAAAGGCCG
CGTTGCTGGCGTTTTTCCATAGGCTCCGCCCCCCTGACGAGCATCACAAAAATCGACGCTCAAGTCAGAG
GTGGCGAAACCCGACAGGACTATAAAGATACCAGGCGTTTCCCCCTGGAAGCTCCCTCGTGCGCTCTCCT
GTTCCGACCCTGCCGCTTACCGGATACCTGTCCGCCTTTCTCCCTTCGGGAAGCGTGGCGCTTTCTCATA
GCTCACGCTGTAGGTATCTCAGTTCGGTGTAGGTCGTTCGCTCCAAGCTGGGCTGTGTGCACGAACCCCC
CGTTCAGCCCGACCGCTGCGCCTTATCCGGTAACTATCGTCTTGAGTCCAACCCGGTAAGACACGACTTA
TCGCCACTGGCAGCAGCCACTGGTAACAGGATTAGCAGAGCGAGGTATGTAGGCGGTGCTACAGAGTTCT
TGAAGTGGTGGCCTAACTACGGCTACACTAGAAGAACAGTATTTGGTATCTGCGCTCTGCTGAAGCCAGT
TACCTTCGGAAAAAGAGTTGGTAGCTCTTGATCCGGCAAACAAACCACCGCTGGTAGCGGTGGTTTTTTT
GTTTGCAAGCAGCAGATTACGCGCAGAAAAAAAGGATCTCAAGAAGATCCTTTGATCTTTTCTACGGGGT
CTGACGCTCAGTGGAACGAAAACTCACGTTAAGGGATTTTGGTCATGAGATTATCAAAAAGGATCTTCAC
CTAGATCCTTTTAAATTAAAAATGAAGTTTTAAATCAATCTAAAGTATATATGAGTAAACTTGGTCTGAC
AGTTACCAATGCTTAATCAGTGAGGCACCTATCTCAGCGATCTGTCTATTTCGTTCATCCATAGTTGCCT
GACTCCCCGTCGTGTAGATAACTACGATACGGGAGGGCTTACCATCTGGCCCCAGTGCTGCAATGATACC
GCGAGACCCACGCTCACCGGCTCCAGATTTATCAGCAATAAACCAGCCAGCCGGAAGGGCCGAGCGCAGA
AGTGGTCCTGCAACTTTATCCGCCTCCATCCAGTCTATTAATTGTTGCCGGGAAGCTAGAGTAAGTAGTT
CGCCAGTTAATAGTTTGCGCAACGTTGTTGCCATTGCTACAGGCATCGTGGTGTCACGCTCGTCGTTTGG
TATGGCTTCATTCAGCTCCGGTTCCCAACGATCAAGGCGAGTTACATGATCCCCCATGTTGTGCAAAAAA
GCGGTTAGCTCCTTCGGTCCTCCGATCGTTGTCAGAAGTAAGTTGGCCGCAGTGTTATCACTCATGGTTA
TGGCAGCACTGCATAATTCTCTTACTGTCATGCCATCCGTAAGATGCTTTTCTGTGACTGGTGAGTACTC
AACCAAGTCATTCTGAGAATAGTGTATGCGGCGACCGAGTTGCTCTTGCCCGGCGTCAATACGGGATAAT
ACCGCGCCACATAGCAGAACTTTAAAAGTGCTCATCATTGGAAAACGTTCTTCGGGGCGAAAACTCTCAA
GGATCTTACCGCTGTTGAGATCCAGTTCGATGTAACCCACTCGTGCACCCAACTGATCTTCAGCATCTTT
TACTTTCACCAGCGTTTCTGGGTGAGCAAAAACAGGAAGGCAAAATGCCGCAAAAAAGGGAATAAGGGCG
ACACGGAAATGTTGAATACTCATACTCTTCCTTTTTCAATATTATTGAAGCATTTATCAGGGTTATTGTC
TCATGAGCGGATACATATTTGAATGTATTTAGAAAAATAAACAAATAGGGGTTCCGCGCACATTTCCCCG
AAAAGTGCCACCT
Features (pLannotate 1.2.2; 13 found; start..end, strand, type, name):
      2..430     +  rep_origin     f1 ori (sequence partly withheld): f1 bacteriophage origin of replication; arrow indicates direction of (+) strand synthesis
    461..618     -  CDS            lacZα (fragment): LacZα fragment of β-galactosidase; lacZ fragment
    620..691     +  ncRNA          tRNA: Accession: RF00005 - tRNA
    718..793     +  misc_RNA       gRNA scaffold: guide RNA scaffold for the Streptococcus pyogenes CRISPR/Cas9 system
    800..843     +  misc_RNA       gRNA scaffold (fragment): guide RNA scaffold for the Streptococcus pyogenes CRISPR/Cas9 system
    886..904     -  promoter       T7 promoter: promoter for bacteriophage T7 RNA polymerase
    947..963     -  protein_bind   lac operator: The lac repressor binds to the lac operator to inhibit transcription in E. coli. This inhibition can be relieved by adding lactose or isopropyl-β-D-thiogalactopyranoside (IPTG). lac repressor encoded by lacI
    971..1001    -  promoter       lac promoter: promoter for the E. coli lac operon
   1016..1037    -  protein_bind   CAP binding site: CAP binding activates transcription in the presence of cAMP. E. coli catabolite activator protein
   1050..1142    -  CDS            lacI (fragment): lac repressor; lacI; The lac repressor binds to the lac operator to inhibit transcription in E. coli. This inhibition can be relieved by adding lactose or isopropyl-β-D-thiogalactopyranoside (IPTG).
   1325..1913    -  rep_origin     ori: high-copy-number ColE1/pMB1/pBR322/pUC origin of replication
   2084..2944    -  CDS            AmpR: β-lactamase; bla; confers resistance to ampicillin, carbenicillin, and related antibiotics
   2945..3049    -  promoter       AmpR promoter: bla
