[The description below was written by a language model from this plasmid's Addgene catalogue record and pLannotate feature annotations shown in this document.]
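Description:
pTZ tRNA_gRNA empty scaffold is a small (about 3.1 kb) empty-backbone plasmid for expressing CRISPR guide RNAs in mammalian cells, built on the pTZ57R cloning vector. It is propagated in E. coli as a high-copy plasmid through a ColE1/pUC-type origin and selected with ampicillin via the β-lactamase gene and its native promoter. The backbone also carries an f1 bacteriophage origin, which allows single-stranded DNA production. It retains remnants of the pTZ57R cloning region as well: a lac promoter with its operator and CAP binding site, a T7 promoter, a lacI fragment, and a lacZα fragment that appears to be interrupted by the inserted cassette.

The functional payload sits within the former lacZα cloning region. A roughly 70-nt human tRNA element, listed in the catalogue as tRNA glutamine, lies directly upstream of a Streptococcus pyogenes Cas9 guide RNA scaffold. A tRNA gene contains internal RNA polymerase III promoter elements, so it can drive transcription of a fused downstream guide. Endogenous tRNA-processing enzymes then cleave the tRNA away to release the gRNA, giving a compact alternative to promoters such as U6. A short gap between the tRNA and the scaffold is presumably where a target-specific spacer is inserted by restriction cloning, although the record does not name the enzymes or sites. The annotation also reports a second, partial gRNA scaffold fragment just after the full scaffold, and the record does not explain its role.

The plasmid encodes no Cas9 and no mammalian selection marker, so the nuclease must be supplied separately. It is intended for cloning custom guides for Cas9-mediated genome editing in human cells.
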