Addgene plasmid #188450: pTZ tRNA_gRNA empty scaffold
Purpose: (Empty Backbone) Expression of gRNAs using a human tRNA promoter
Depositing lab: Ajit Chande. Depositing organization: Indian Institute of Science Education and Research (IISER), Bhopal. Publication: Improved loss-of-function CRISPR-Cas9 genome editing in human cells concomitant with inhibition of TGF-beta signaling. Mishra T, Bhardwaj V, Ahuja N, Gadgil P, Ramdas P, Shukla S, Chande A. Mol Ther Nucleic Acids. 2022 Mar 8;28:202-218. doi: 10.1016/j.omtn.2022.03.003. eCollection 2022 Jun 14. PubMed 35402072.
Backbone
  Vector backbone: pTZ57R
  Backbone size (bp): 2886
  Vector type: Mammalian Expression, CRISPR
  Promoter: tRNA glutamine
Growth in bacteria
  Bacterial resistance: Ampicillin, 100 μg/mL
  Growth temperature: 37°C
  Growth strain: DH5alpha
  Copy number: High Copy
Gene/Insert
  Cloning method: Restriction Enzyme
Terms and licenses: Academic/Nonprofit Terms; Industry Terms: Not Available to Industry
How to cite: pTZ tRNA_gRNA empty scaffold was a gift from Ajit Chande (Addgene plasmid # 188450 ; http://n2t.net/addgene:188450 ; RRID:Addgene_188450)
